>Addgene plasmid #68292 | SepOTSλ | addgene full sequence | sequence record 448434 | Addgene NGS Result
GACACCATCGAATGGTGCAAAACCTTTCGCGGTATGGCATGATAGCGCCCGGAAGAGAGTCAATTCAGGG
TGGTGAATGTGAAACCAGTAACGTTATACGATGTCGCAGAGTATGCCGGTGTCTCTTATCAGACCGTTTC
CCGCGTGGTGAACCAGGCCAGCCACGTTTCTGCGAAAACGCGGGAAAAAGTGGAAGCGGCGATGGCGGAG
CTGAATTACATTCCCAACCGCGTGGCACAACAACTGGCGGGCAAACAGTCGTTGCTGATTGGCGTTGCCA
CCTCCAGTCTGGCCCTGCACGCGCCGTCGCAAATTGTCGCGGCGATTAAATCTCGCGCCGATCAACTGGG
TGCCAGCGTGGTGGTGTCGATGGTAGAACGAAGCGGCGTCGAAGCCTGTAAAGCGGCGGTGCACAATCTT
CTCGCGCAACGCGTCAGTGGGCTGATCATTAACTATCCGCTGGATGACCAGGATGCCATTGCTGTGGAAG
CTGCCTGCACTAATGTTCCGGCGTTATTTCTTGATGACTCTGACCAGACACCCATCAACAGTATTATTTT
CTCCCATGAAGACGGTACGCGACTGGGCGTGGAGCATCTGGTCGCATTGGGTCACCAGCAAATCGCGCTG
TTAGCGGGCCCATTAAGTTCTGTCTCGGCGCGTCTGCGTCTGGCTGGCTGGCATAAATATCTCACTCGCA
ATCAAATTCAGCCGATAGCGGAACGGGAAGGCGACTGGAGTGCCATGTCCGGTTTTCAACAAACCATGCA
AATGCTGAATGAGGGCATCGTTCCCACTGCGATGCTGGTTGCCAACGATCAGATGGCGCTGGGCGCAATG
CGCGCCATTACCGAGTCCGGGCTGCGCGTTGGTGCGGATATCTCGGTAGTGGGATACGACGATACCGAAG
ACAGCTCATGTTATATCCCGCCGTTAGCCACCATCAAACAGGATTTTCGCCTGCTGGGGCAAACCAGCGT
GGACCGCTTGCTGCAACTCTCTCAGGGCCAGGCGGTGAAGGGCAATCAGCTGTTGCCCGTCTCACTGGTG
AAAAGAAAAACCACCCTGGCGCCCAATACGCAAACCGCCTCTCCCCGCGCGTTGGCCGATTCATTAATGC
AGCTGGCACGACAGGTTTCCCGACTGGAAAGCGGGCAGTGAGCGCAACGCAATTAATGTAAGTTAGCGCG
AATTGATCTGGTTTGACAGCTTATCATCGACTGCACGGTGCACCAATGCTTCTGGCGTCAGGCAGCCATC
GGAAGCTGTGGTATGGCTGTGCAGGTCGTAGATCACTGCATAATTCGTGTCGCTCAAGGCGCACTCCCGT
TCTGGATAATGTTTTTTGCGCCGACATCATAACGGTTCTGGCAAATATTCTGAAATGAGCTGTTGACAAT
TAATCATCCGGCCCGTATAATGTGTGGAATTGTGAGCGGATAACAATTTCACACAGGAAACAGACCATGG
CAATGTTTAAAAGAGAAGAAATCATTGAAATGGCCAATAAGGACTTTGAAAAAGCATGGATCGAAACTAA
AGACCTTATAAAAGCTAAAAAGATAAACGAAAGTTACCCAAGAATAAAACCAGTTTTTGGAAAAACACAC
CCTGTAAATGACACTATTGAAAATTTAAGACAGGCATATCTTAGAATGGGTTTTGAAGAATATATAAACC
CAGTAATTGTCGATGAAAGAGATATTTATAAACAATTCGGCCCAGAAGCTATGGCAGTTTTGGATAGATG
CTTTTATTTAGCGGGACTTCCAAGACCTGACGTTGGTTTGAGCGATGAAAAAATTTCACAGATTGAAAAA
CTTGGAATTAAAGTTTCTGAGCACAAAGAAAGTTTACAAAAAATACTTCACGGATACAAAAAAGGAACTC
TTGATGGTGACGATTTAGTTTTAGAAATTTCAAATGCACTTGAAATTTCAAGCGAGATGGGTTTAAAAAT
TTTAGAAGATGTTTTCCCAGAATTTAAGGATTTAACCGCAGTTTCTTCAAAATTAACTTTAAGAAGCCAC
ATGACTTCAGGATGGTTCCTTACTGTTTCAGACCTCATGAACAAAAAACCCTTGCCATTTAAACTCTTTT
CAATCGATAGATGTTTTAGAAGAGAACAAAAAGAAGATAAAAGCCACTTAATGACATACCACTCTGCATC
CTGTGCAATTGCAGGTGAAGGCGTGGATATTAATGATGGAAAAGCAATTGCAGAAGGATTATTATCCCAA
TTTGGCTTTACAAACTTTAAATTCATTCCTGATGAAAAGAAAAGTAAATACTACACCCCTGAAACACAGA
CTGAAGTTTACGCATACCACCCAAAATTAAAAGAATGGCTCGAAGTTGCTACATTTGGAGTATATTCGCC
AGTTGCATTAAGCAAATACGGAATAGATGTACCTGTAATGAATTTGGGTCTTGGTGTTGAAAGACTTGCA
ATGATTTCTGGAAATTTCGCAGATGTTCGAGAAATGGTATATCCTCAGTTTTACGAACACGAACTTAATG
ACCGGGATGTCGCTTCAATGGTAAAACTCGATAAAGTTCCAGTAATGGATGAAATTTACGATTTAACAAA
AGAATTAATTGAGTCATGTGTTAAAAACAAAGATTTAAAATCCCCTTGTGAATTAGCTATTGAAAAAACG
TTTTCATTTGGAAAAACCAAGAAAAATGTAAAAATAAACATTTTTTCAAAAATAGAAGGTAAAAATTTAC
TCGGACCTTCAATTTTAAACGAAATCTACGTTTACGATGGAAATGTAATTGGAATTCCTGAAAGCTTTGA
CGGAGTAAAAGAAGAATTTAAAGACTTCTTAGAAAAAGGAAAATCAGAAGGGGTAGCAACAGGCATTCGA
TATATCGATGCGCTTTGCTTTAAAATTACTTCAAAATTAGAAGAAGCATTTGTGTCAAACACTACTGAAT
TCAAAGTTAAAGTTCGACGTGTCAGAAGTTTAAGCGACATTAACTTAAAAATCGATGATATCGCAATAAA
ACAGATCATGAGCAAAAATAAAGTAATCGACGTTAGAGGCCCAGTCTTTTTAAATGTCGAAGTAAAAATT
GAATAAGAGCTCGGTACCTAAAGTATATTAGTTAAGTATAAGAAGGAGATATACATATGGGATCCATGTC
TAAAGAAAAGTTTGAACGTACAAAACCGCACGTTAACGTCGGTACTATCGGCCACGTTGACCATGGTAAA
ACAACGCTGACCGCTGCAATCACTACCGTACTGGCTAAAACCTACGGCGGTGCTGCTCGCGCATTCGACC
AGATCGATAACGCGCCGGAAGAAAAAGCTCGTGGTATCACCATCAACACTTCTCGGGTTGAATACGACAC
CCCGACCCGTCACTACGCACACGTAGACTGCCCGGGGCACGCCGACTATGTTAAAAACATGATCACCGGT
GCTGCGCAGATGGACGGCGCGATCCTGGTAGTTGCTGCGACTGACGGCCCGATGCCGCAGACTCGTGAGC
ACATCCTGCTGGGTCGTCAGGTAGGCGTTCCGTACATCATCGTGTTCCTGAACAAATGCGACATGGTTGA
TGACGAAGAGCTGCTGGAACTGGTTGAAATGGAAGTTCGTGAACTTCTGTCTCAGTACGACTTCCCGGGC
GACGACACTCCGATCGTTCGTGGTTCTGCTCTGAAAGCGCTGGAAGGCGACGCAGAGTGGGAAGCGAAAA
TCCTGGAACTGGCTGGCTTCCTGGATTCTTACATTCCGGAACCAGAGCGTGCGATTGACAAGCCGTTCCT
GCTGCCGATCGTCGGGGTATACTCCATCTCCGGTCGTGGTACCGTTGTTTCGGGTCGTGTAGAACGCGGT
ATCATCAAAGTTGGTGAAGAAGTTGAAATCGTTGGTATCAAAGAGACTCAGAAGTCTACCTGTACTGGCG
TTGAAATGTTCCGCAAACTGCTGGACGAAGGCCGTGCTGGTGAGTGGGTAGGTGTTCTGCTGCGTGGTAT
CAAACGTGAAGAAATCGAACGTGGTCAGGTACTGGCTAAGCCGGGCACCATCAAGCCGCACACCAAGTTC
GAATCTGAAGTGTACATTCTGTCCAAAGATGAAGGCGGCCGTCATACTCCGTTCTTCAAAGGCTACCGTC
CGCAGTTCTACTTCCGTACTACTGACGTGACTGGTACCATCGAACTGCCGGAAGGCGTAGAGATGGTAAT
GCCGGGCGACAACATCAAAATGGTTGTTACCCTGATCCACCCGATCGCGATGGACGACGGTCTGCGTTTC
GCAATCCGTGAAGGCGGCCGTACCGTTGGCGCGGGCGTTGTAGCAAAAGTTCTGAGCTAATGGCGCGCCG
TCGACCTGCAGGCATGCAAGCTTGGCTGTTTTGGCGGATGAGAGAAGATTTTCAGCCTGATACAGATTAA
ATCAGAACGCAGAAGCGGTCTGATAAAACAGAATTTGCCTGGCGGCAGTAGCGCGGTGGTCCCACCTGAC
CCCATGCCGAACTCAGAAGTGAAAGGCCGTAGCGCCGATGGTAGTGTGGGGTCTCCCCATGCGAGAGTAG
GGAACTGCCAGGCATCAAATAAAACGAAAGGCTCAGTCGAAAGACTGGGCCTTTCGTTTTATCTGTTGTT
TGTCGGTGAACGCTCTCCTGAGTAGGACAAATCCGCCGGGAGCGGATTTGAACGTTGCGAAGCAACGGCC
CGGAGGGTGGCGGGCAGGACGCCCGCCATAAACTGCCAGGCATCAAATTAAGCAGAAGGCCATCCTGACG
GATGGCCTTTTTGCGTTTCTACAAACTCTTTTTGTTTGCTAGCTTTTCTCTGGTCCCGCCGCATCCATAC
CGCCAGTTGTTTACCCTCACAACGTTCCAGTAACCGGGCATGTTCATCATCAGTAACCCGTATCGTGAGC
ATCCTCTCTCGTTTCATCGGTATCATTACCCCCATGAACAGAAATCCCCCTTACACGGAGGCATCAGTGA
CCAAACAGGAAAAAACCGCCCTTAACATGGCCCGCTTTATCAGAAGCCAGACATTAACGCTTCTGGAGAA
ACTCAACGAGCTGGACGCGGATGAACAGGCAGACATCTGTGAATCGCTTCACGACCACGCTGATGAGCTT
TACCGCAGCTGCCTCGCGCGTTTCGGTGATGACGGTGAAAACCTCTGACACATGCAGCTCCCGGAGACGG
TCACAGCTTGTCTGTAAGCGGATGCCGGGAGCAGACAAGCCCGTCAGGGCGCGTCAGCGGGTGTTGGCGG
GTGTCGGGGCGCAGCCATGACCCAGTCACGTAGCGATAGCGGAGTGTATACTGGCTTAACTATGCGGCAT
CAGAGCAGATTGTACTGAGAGTGCACCATTGCGGTGTGAAATACCGCACAGATGCGTAAGGAGAAAATAC
CGCATCAGGCGCTCTTCCGCTTCCTCGCTCACTGACTCGCTGCGCTCGGTCGTTCGGCTGCGGCGAGCGG
TATCAGCTCACTCAAAGGCGGTAATACGGTTATCCACAGAATCAGGGGATAACGCAGGAAAGAACATGTG
AGCAAAAGGCCAGCAAAAGGCCAGGAACCGTAAAAAGGCCGCGTTGCTGGCGTTTTTCCATAGGCTCCGC
CCCCCTGACGAGCATCACAAAAATCGACGCTCAAGTCAGAGGTGGCGAAACCCGACAGGACTATAAAGAT
ACCAGGCGTTTCCCCCTGGAAGCTCCCTCGTGCGCTCTCCTGTTCCGACCCTGCCGCTTACCGGATACCT
GTCCGCCTTTCTCCCTTCGGGAAGCGTGGCGCTTTCTCATAGCTCACGCTGTAGGTATCTCAGTTCGGTG
TAGGTCGTTCGCTCCAAGCTGGGCTGTGTGCACGAACCCCCCGTTCAGCCCGACCGCTGCGCCTTATCCG
GTAACTATCGTCTTGAGTCCAACCCGGTAAGACACGACTTATCGCCACTGGCAGCAGCCACTGGTAACAG
GATTAGCAGAGCGAGGTATGTAGGCGGTGCTACAGAGTTCTTGAAGTGGTGGCCTAACTACGGCTACACT
AGAAGGACAGTATTTGGTATCTGCGCTCTGCTGAAGCCAGTTACCTTCGGAAAAAGAGTTGGTAGCTCTT
GATCCGGCAAACAAACCACCGCTGGTAGCGGTGGTTTTTTTGTTTGCAAGCAGCAGATTACGCGCAGAAA
AAAAGGATCTCAAGAAGATCCTTTGATCTTTTCTACGGGGTCTGACGCTCAGTGGAACGAAAACTCACGT
TAAGGGATTTTGGTCATGAACAATAAAACTGTCTGCTTACATAAACAGTAATACAAGGGGTGTTATGAGC
CATATTCAACGGGAAACGTCTTGCTCTAGGCCGCGATTAAATTCCAACATGGATGCTGATTTATATGGGT
ATAAATGGGCTCGCGATAATGTCGGGCAATCAGGTGCGACAATCTATCGATTGTATGGGAAGCCCGATGC
GCCAGAGTTGTTTCTGAAACATGGCAAAGGTAGCGTTGCCAATGATGTTACAGATGAGATGGTCAGACTA
AACTGGCTGACGGAATTTATGCCTCTTCCGACCATCAAGCATTTTATCCGTACTCCTGATGATGCATGGT
TACTCACCACTGCGATCCCCGGGAAAACAGCATTCCAGGTATTAGAAGAATATCCTGATTCAGGTGAAAA
TATTGTTGATGCGCTGGCAGTGTTCCTGCGCCGGTTGCATTCGATTCCTGTTTGTAATTGTCCTTTTAAC
AGCGATCGCGTATTTCGTCTCGCTCAGGCGCAATCACGAATGAATAACGGTTTGGTTGATGCGAGTGATT
TTGATGACGAGCGTAATGGCTGGCCTGTTGAACAAGTCTGGAAAGAAATGCATAAACTTTTGCCATTCTC
ACCGGATTCAGTCGTCGCTCATGGTGATTTCTCACTTGATAACCTTATTTTTGACGAGGGGAAATTAATA
GGTTGTATTGATGTTGGACGAGTCGGAATCGCAGACCGATACCAGGATCTTGCCATCCTATGGAACTGCC
TCGGTGAGTTTTCTCCTTCATTACAGAAACGGCTTTTTCAAAAATATGGTATTGATAATCCTGATATGAG
TAAATTGCAGTTTCATTTGATGCTCGATGAGTTTTTCTAAGAATTAATTCATGAGCGGATACATATTTGA
ATGTATTTAGAAAAATAAACAAATAGGGGTTCCGCGCACATTTCCCCGAAAAGTGCCAGGCCGCGCTTCT
TTGAGCGAACGATCAAAAATAAGTGGCGCCCCATCAAAAAAATATTCTCAACATAAAAAACTTTGTGTAA
TACTTGTAACGCTGAATTCGCCGGGGTAGTCTAGGGGTTAGGCAGCGGACTCTAAATCCGCCTTACGTGG
GTTCAAATCCCACCCCCGGCTCCAGGATCCTCTAGAGTCGACCTGCAGATCCTTAGCGAAAGCTAAGGAT
TTTTTTTGCCGCGGCGCTTCTTTGAGCGAACGATCAAAAATAAGTGGCGCCCCATCAAAAAAATATTCTC
AACATAAAAAACTTTGTGTAATACTTGTAACGCTGAATTCGCCGGGGTAGTCTAGGGGTTAGGCAGCGGA
CTCTAAATCCGCCTTACGTGGGTTCAAATCCCACCCCCGGCTCCAGGATCCTCTAGAGTCGACCTGCAGA
TCCTTAGCGAAAGCTAAGGATTTTTTTTGCGGCCCGGCCGCGCTTCTTTGAGCGAACGATCAAAAATAAG
TGGCGCCCCATCAAAAAAATATTCTCAACATAAAAAACTTTGTGTAATACTTGTAACGCTGAATTCGCCG
GGGTAGTCTAGGGGTTAGGCAGCGGACTCTAAATCCGCCTTACGTGGGTTCAAATCCCACCCCCGGCTCC
AGGATCCTCTAGAGTCGACCTGCAGATCCTTAGCGAAAGCTAAGGATTTTTTTTGCCGCGGCGCTTCTTT
GAGCGAACGATCAAAAATAAGTGGCGCCCCATCAAAAAAATATTCTCAACATAAAAAACTTTGTGTAATA
CTTGTAACGCTGAATTCGCCGGGGTAGTCTAGGGGTTAGGCAGCGGACTCTAAATCCGCCTTACGTGGGT
TCAAATCCCACCCCCGGCTCCAGGATCCTCTAGAGTCGACCTGCAGATCCTTAGCGAAAGCTAAGGATTT
TTTTTGCGGCCGCTTTCACCGTCATCACCGAAACGCGCGAGGCAGCAGATCAATTCGCGCGCGAAGGCGA
AGCGGCATGCATTTACGTT
Features (pLannotate 1.2.2; 31 found; start..end, strand, type, name):
      1..78      +  promoter       lacIq promoter: lacI (mutant); In the lacIq allele, a single base change in the promoter boosts expression of the lacI gene about 10-fold.
     79..1161    +  CDS            lacI: lac repressor; lacI; The lac repressor binds to the lac operator to inhibit transcription in E. coli. This inhibition can be relieved by adding lactose or isopropyl-β-D-thiogalactopyranoside (IPTG).
   1203..1220    +  promoter       tet promoter (fragment): E. coli promoter for tetracycline efflux protein gene
   1216..1317    -  CDS            yciV (fragment): RNAAM_ECOLI - Also known as trpH From Escherichia coli (strain K12).
   1393..1422    +  promoter       trc promoter: strong E. coli promoter; hybrid between the trp and lac UV5 promoters
   1430..1446    +  protein_bind   lac operator: The lac repressor binds to the lac operator to inhibit transcription in E. coli. This inhibition can be relieved by adding lactose or isopropyl-β-D-thiogalactopyranoside (IPTG). lac repressor encoded by lacI
   1473..3083    +  CDS            sepS: SEPS_METMP - Experimental evidence at protein level: Swiss-Prot protein existence level 1. Catalyzes the attachment of O-phosphoserine (Sep) to tRNA(Cys). From Methanococcus maripaludis (strain S2 / LL).
   3146..4327    +  CDS            tufB: EFTU2_ECOLI - Experimental evidence at protein level: Swiss-Prot protein existence level 1. (Microbial infection) Upon infection by bacteriophage Qbeta, part of the viral RNA-dependent RNA polymerase complex. With EF-Ts may provide a stabilizing scaffold for the beta (catalytic) subunit. Helps separate the double-stranded RNA of the template and growing RNA during elongation (PubMed:22245970). With the beta subunit helps form the exit tunnel for template RNA. The GTPase activity of this subunit is not required for viral RNA replication (PubMed:20798060). From Escherichia coli (strain K12).
   4340..4363    +  misc_feature   MCS (fragment): pUC18/19 multiple cloning site
   4447..4562    +  ncRNA          5S rRNA: Accession: RF00001 - 5S ribosomal RNA
   4566..4652    +  terminator     rrnB T1 terminator: Escherichia coli rrnB; transcription terminator T1 from the E. coli rrnB gene
   4744..4771    +  terminator     rrnB T2 terminator: transcription terminator T2 from the E. coli rrnB gene
   4816..4926    -  CDS            mbeC (fragment): MBEC_ECOLX - Experimental evidence at protein level: Swiss-Prot protein existence level 1. Required for efficient mobilization of ColE1 plasmid and is thus essential to promote the specific transfer of the plasmid during conjugation. Probably functions by inducing DNA bending, helping the MbeA relaxase to melt the DNA around the nic site and cleave the phosphodiester bond. Binds specifically double-stranded DNA (dsDNA) containing the ColE1 oriT but does not recognize the inverted repeat (IR). From Escherichia coli.
   4967..5158    +  CDS            rop: Rop protein, which maintains plasmids at low copy number; rop
   5260..5399    +  misc_feature   bom: basis of mobility region from pBR322
   5585..6173    -  rep_origin     ori: high-copy-number ColE1/pMB1/pBR322/pUC origin of replication
   6295..7110    +  CDS            KanR: aminoglycoside phosphotransferase; aph(3')-Ia; confers resistance to kanamycin in bacteria or G418 (Geneticin®) in eukaryotes
   7119..7176    -  promoter       AmpR promoter (fragment): bla
   7299..7370    +  ncRNA          tRNA: Accession: RF00005 - tRNA
   7375..7398    +  misc_feature   MCS (fragment): pUC18/19 multiple cloning site
   7399..7427    +  terminator     bacterial terminator (fragment): putative bacterial transcription terminator
   7530..7601    +  ncRNA          tRNA: Accession: RF00005 - tRNA
   7606..7629    +  misc_feature   MCS (fragment): pUC18/19 multiple cloning site
   7630..7658    +  terminator     bacterial terminator (fragment): putative bacterial transcription terminator
   7766..7837    +  ncRNA          tRNA: Accession: RF00005 - tRNA
   7842..7865    +  misc_feature   MCS (fragment): pUC18/19 multiple cloning site
   7866..7894    +  terminator     bacterial terminator (fragment): putative bacterial transcription terminator
   7997..8068    +  ncRNA          tRNA: Accession: RF00005 - tRNA
   8073..8096    +  misc_feature   MCS (fragment): pUC18/19 multiple cloning site
   8097..8125    +  terminator     bacterial terminator (fragment): putative bacterial transcription terminator
   8134..8166    -  CDS            rop (fragment): Rop protein, which maintains plasmids at low copy number; rop
