>Addgene plasmid #68292 | SepOTSλ Sequencing Result | analyzer sequence | sequence record 348701
GACACCATCGAATGGTGCAAAACCTTTCGCGGTATGGCATGATAGCGCCCGGAAGAGAGTCAATTCAGGG
TGGTGAATGTGAAACCAGTAACGTTATACGATGTCGCAGAGTATGCCGGTGTCTCTTATCAGACCGTTTC
CCGCGTGGTGAACCAGGCCAGCCACGTTTCTGCGAAAACGCGGGAAAAAGTGGAAGCGGCGATGGCGGAG
CTGAATTACATTCCCAACCGCGTGGCACAACAACTGGCGGGCAAACAGTCGTTGCTGATTGGCGTTGCCA
CCTCCAGTCTGGCCCTGCACGCGCCGTCGCAAATTGTCGCGGCGATTAAATCTCGCGCCGATCAACTGGG
TGCCAGCGTGGTGGTGTCGATGGTAGAACGAAGCGGCGTCGAAGCCTGTAAAGCGGCGGTGCACAATCTT
CTCGCGCAACGCGTCAGTGGGCTGATCATTAACTATCCGCTGGATGACCAGGATGCCATTGCTGTGGAAG
CTGCCTGCACTAATGTTCCGGCGTTATTTCTTGATGACTCTGACCAGACACCCATCAACAGTATTATTTT
CTCCCATGAAGACGGTACGCGACTGGGCGTGGAGCATCTGGTCGCATTGGGTCACCAGCAAATCGCGCTG
TTAGCGGGCCCATTAAGTTCTGTCTCGGCGCGTCTGCGTCTGGCTGGCTGGCATAAATATCTCACTCGCA
ATCAAATTCAGCCGATAGCGGAACGGGAAGGCGACTGGAGTGCCATGTCCGGTTTTCAACAAACCATGCA
AATGCTGAATGAGGGCATCGTTCCCACTGCGATGCTGGTTGCCAACGATCAGATGGCGCTGGGCGCAATG
CGCGCCATTACCGAGTCCGGGCTGCGCGTTGGTGCGGATATCTCGGTAGTGGGATACGACGATACCGAAG
ACAGCTCATGTTATATCCCGCCGTTAGCCACCATCAAACAGGATTTTCGCCTGCTGGGGCAAACCAGCGT
GGACCGCTTGCTGCAACTCTCTCAGGGCCAGGCGGTGAAGGGCAATCAGCTGTTGCCCGTCTCACTGGTG
AAAAGAAAAACCACCCTGGCGCCCAATACGCAAACCGCCTCTCCCCGCGCGTTGGCCGATTCATTAATGC
AGCTGGCACGACAGGTTTCCCGACTGGAAAGCGGGCAGTGAGCGCAACGCAATTAATGTAAGTTAGCGCG
AATTGATCTGGTTTGACAGCTTATCATCGACTGCACGGTGCACCAATGCTTCTGGCGTCAGGCAGCCATC
GGAAGCTGTGGTATGGCTGTGCAGGTCGTAGATCACTGCATAATTCGTGTCGCTCAAGGCGCACTCCCGT
TCTGGATAATGTTTTTTGCGCCGACATCATAACGGTTCTGGCAAATATTCTGAAATGAGCTGTTGACAAT
TAATCATCCGGCCCGTATAATGTGTGGAATTGTGAGCGGATAACAATTTCACACAGGAAACAGACCATGG
CAATGTTTAAAAGAGAAGAAATCATTGAAATGGCCAATAAGGACTTTGAAAAAGCATGGATCGAAACTAA
AGACCTTATAAAAGCTAAAAAGATAAACGAAAGTTACCCAAGAATAAAACCAGTTTTTGGAAAAACACAC
CCTGTAAATGACACTATTGAAAATTTAAGACAGGCATATCTTAGAATGGGTTTTGAAGAATATATAAACC
CAGTAATTGTCGATGAAAGAGATATTTATAAACAATTCGGCCCAGAAGCTATGGCAGTTTTGGATAGATG
CTTTTATTTAGCGGGACTTCCAAGACCTGACGTTGGTTTGAGCGATGAAAAAATTTCACAGATTGAAAAA
CTTGGAATTAAAGTTTCTGAGCACAAAGAAAGTTTACAAAAAATACTTCACGGATACAAAAAAGGAACTC
TTGATGGTGACGATTTAGTTTTAGAAATTTCAAATGCACTTGAAATTTCAAGCGAGATGGGTTTAAAAAT
TTTAGAAGATGTTTTCCCAGAATTTAAGGATTTAACCGCAGTTTCTTCAAAATTAACTTTAAGAAGCCAC
ATGACTTCAGGATGGTTCCTTACTGTTTCAGACCTCATGAACAAAAAACCCTTGCCATTTAAACTCTTTT
CAATCGATAGATGTTTTAGAAGAGAACAAAAAGAAGATAAAAGCCACTTAATGACATACCACTCTGCATC
CTGTGCAATTGCAGGTGAAGGCGTGGATATTAATGATGGAAAAGCAATTGCAGAAGGATTATTATCCCAA
TTTGGCTTTACAAACTTTAAATTCATTCCTGATGAAAAGAAAAGTAAATACTACACCCCTGAAACACAGA
CTGAAGTTTACGCATACCACCCAAAATTAAAAGAATGGCTCGAAGTTGCTACATTTGGAGTATATTCGCC
AGTTGCATTAAGCAAATACGGAATAGATGTACCTGTAATGAATTTGGGTCTTGGTGTTGAAAGACTTGCA
ATGATTTCTGGAAATTTCGCAGATGTTCGAGAAATGGTATATCCTCAGTTTTACGAACACGAACTTAATG
ACCGGGATGTCGCTTCAATGGTAAAACTCGATAAAGTTCCAGTAATGGATGAAATTTACGATTTAACAAA
AGAATTAATTGAGTCATGTGTTAAAAACAAAGATTTAAAATCCCCTTGTGAATTAGCTATTGAAAAAACG
TTTTCATTTGGAAAAACCAAGAAAAATGTAAAAATAAACATTTTTTCAAAAATAGAAGGTAAAAATTTAC
TCGGACCTTCAATTTTAAACGAWMTCTACGTTTACGANGGWAATGTAATTGGAATTCCTGAAAGCTTTGA
CGGAGTAAAAGAAGAATTTAAAGACTTCTTAGAAAAAGGAAAATCAGAAGGGGTAGCAACAGGCATTCGA
TATATCGATGCGCTTTGCTTTAAAATTACTTCAAAATTAGAAGAAGCATTTGTGTCAAACACTACTGAAT
TCAAAGTTAAAGTTCGACGTGTCAGAAGTTTAAGCGACATTAACTTAAAAATCGATGATATCGCAATAAA
ACAGATCATGAGCAAAAATAAAGTAATCGACGTTAGAGGCCCAGTCTTTTTAAATGTCGAAGTAAAAATT
GAATAAGAGCTCGGTACCTAAAGTATATTAGTTAAGTATAAGAAGGAGATATACATATGGGATCCATGTC
TAAAGAAAAGTTTGAACGTACAAAACCGCACGTTAACGTCGGTACTATCGGCCACGTTGACCATGGTAAA
ACAACGCTGACCGCTGCAATCACTACCGTACTGGCTAAAACCTACGGCGGTGCTGCTCGCGCATTCGACC
AGATCGATAACGCGCCGGAAGAAAAAGCTCGTGGTATCACCATCAACACTTCTCGGGTTGAATACGACAC
CCCGACCCGTCACTACGCACACGTAGACTGCCCGGGGCACGCCGACTATGTTAAAAACATGATCACCGGT
GCTGCGCAGATGGACGGCGCGATCCTGGTAGTTGCTGCGACTGACGGCCCGATGCCGCAGACTCGTGAGC
ACATCCTGCTGGGTCGTCAGGTAGGCGTTCCGTACATCATCGTGTTCCTGAACAAATGCGACATGGTTGA
TGACGAAGAGCTGCTGGAACTGGTTGAAATGGAAGTTCGTGAACTTCTGTCTCAGTACGACTTCCCGGGC
GACGACACTCCGATCGTTCGTGGTTCTGCTCTGAAAGCGCTGGAAGGCGACGCAGAGTGGGAAGCGAAAA
TCCTGGAACTGGCTGGCTTCCTGGATTCTTACATTCCGGAACCAGAGCGTGCGATTGACAAGCCGTTCCT
GCTGCCGATCGTCGGGGTATACTCCATCTCCGGTCGTGGTACCGTTGTTTCGGGTCGTGTAGAACGCGGT
ATCATCAAAGTTGGTGAAGAAGTTGAAATCGTTGGTATCAAAGAGACTCAGAAGTCTACCTGTACTGGCG
TTGAAATGTTCCGCAAACTGCTGGACGAAGGCCGTGCTGGTGAGTGGGTAGGTGTTCTGCTGCGTGGTAT
CAAACGTGAAGAAATCGAACGTGGTCAGGTACTGGCTAAGCCGGGCACCATCAAGCCGCACACCAAGTTC
GAATCTGAAGTGTACATTCTGTCCAAAGATGAAGGCGGCCGTCATACTCCGTTCTTCAAAGGCTACCGTC
CGCAGTTCTACTTCCGTACTACTGACGTGACTGGTACCATCGAACTGCCGGAAGGCGTAGAGATGGTAAT
GCCGGGCGACAACATCAAAATGGTTGTTACCCTGATCCACCCGATCGCGATGGACGACGGTCTGCGTTTC
GCAATCCGTGAAGGCGGCCGTACCGTTGGCGCGGGCGTTGTAGCAAAAGTTCTGAGCTAATGGCGCGCCG
TCGACCTGCAGGCATGCAAGCTTGGCTGTTTTGGCGGATGAGAGAAGATTTTCAGCCTGATACAGATTAA
ATCAGAACGCAGAAGCGGTCTGATAAAACAGAATTTGCCTGGCGGCAGTAGCGCGGTGGTCCCACCTGAC
CCCATGCCGAACTCAGAAGTGAAAGGCCGTAGCGCCGATGGTAGTGTGGGGTCTCCCCATGCGAGAGTAG
GGAACTGCCAGGCATCAAATAAAACGAAAGGCTCAGTCGAAAGACTGGGCCTTTCGTTTTATCTGTTGTT
TGTCGGTGAACGCTCTCCTGAGTAGGACAAATCCGCCGGGAGCGGATTTGAACGTTGCGAAGCAACGGCC
CGGAGGGTGGCGGGCAGGACGCCCGCCATAAACTGCCAGGCATCAAATTAAGCAGAAGGCCATCCTGACG
GATGGCCTTTTTGCGTTTCTACAAACTCTTTTTGTTTGCTAGCTTTTCTCTGGTCCCGCCGCATCCATAC
CGCCAGTTGTTTACCCTCACAACGTTCCAGTAACCGGGCATGTTCATCATCAGTAACCCGTATCGTGAGC
ATCCTCTCTCGTTTCATCGGTATCATTACCCCCATGAACAGAAATCCCCCTTACACGGAGGCATCAGTGA
CCAAACAGGAAAAAACCGCCCTTAACATGGCCCGCTTTATCAGAAGCCAGACATTAACGCTTCTGGAGAA
ACTCAACGAGCTGGACGCGGATGAACAGGCAGACATCTGTGAATCGCTTCACGACCACGCTGATGAGCTT
TACCGCAGCTGCCTCGCGCGTTTCGGTGATGACGGTGAAAACCTCTGACACATGCAGCTCCCGGAGACGG
TCACAGCTTGTCTGTAAGCGGATGCCGGGAGCAGACAAGCCCGTCAGGGCGCGTCAGCGGGTGTTGGCGG
GTGTCGGGGCGCAGCCATGACCCAGTCACGTAGCGATAGCGGAGTGTATACTGGCTTAACTATGCGGCAT
CAGAGCAGATTGTACTGAGAGTGCACCATTGCGGTGTGAAATACCGCACAGATGCGTAAGGAGAAAATAC
CGCATCAGGCGCTCTTCCGCTTCCTCGCTCACTGACTCGCTGCGCTCGGTCGTTCGGCTGCGGCGAGCGG
TATCAGCTCACTCAAAGGCGGTAATACGGTTATCCACAGAATCAGGGGATAACGCAGGAAAGAACATGTG
AGCAAAAGGCCAGCAAAAGGCCAGGAACCGTAAAAAGGCCGCGTTGCTGGCGTTTTTCCATAGGCTCCGC
CCCCCTGACGAGCATCACAAAAATCGACGCTCAAGTCAGAGGTGGCGAAACCCGACAGGACTATAAAGAT
ACCAGGCGTTTCCCCCTGGAAGCTCCCTCGTGCGCTCTCCTGTTCCGACCCTGCCGCTTACCGGATACCT
GTCCGCCTTTCTCCCTTCGGGAAGCGTGGCGCTTTCTCATAGCTCACGCTGTAGGTATCTCAGTTCGGTG
TAGGTCGTTCGCTCCAAGCTGGGCTGTGTGCACGAACCCCCCGTTCAGCCCGACCGCTGCGCCTTATCCG
GTAACTATCGTCTTGAGTCCAACCCGGTAAGACACGACTTATCGCCACTGGCAGCAGCCACTGGTAACAG
GATTAGCAGAGCGAGGTATGTAGGCGGTGCTACAGAGTTCTTGAAGTGGTGGCCTAACTACGGCTACACT
AGAAGGACAGTATTTGGTATCTGCGCTCTGCTGAAGCCAGTTACCTTCGGAAAAAGAGTTGGTAGCTCTT
GATCCGGCAAACAAACCACCGCTGGTAGCGGTGGTTTTTTTGTTTGCAAGCAGCAGATTACGCGCAGAAA
AAAAGGATCTCAAGAAGATCCTTTGATCTTTTCTACGGGGTCTGACGCTCAGTGGAACGAAAACTCACGT
TAAGGGATTTTGGTCATGAACAATAAAACTGTCTGCTTACATAAACAGTAATACAAGGGGTGTTATGAGC
CATATTCAACGGGAAACGTCTTGCTCTAGGCCGCGATTAAATTCCAACATGGATGCTGATTTATATGGGT
ATAAATGGGCTCGCGATAATGTCGGGCAATCAGGTGCGACAATCTATCGATTGTATGGGAAGCCCGATGC
GCCAGAGTTGTTTCTGAAACATGGCAAAGGTAGCGTTGCCAATGATGTTACAGATGAGATGGTCAGACTA
AACTGGCTGACGGAATTTATGCCTCTTCCGACCATCAAGCATTTTATCCGTACTCCTGATGATGCATGGT
TACTCACCACTGCGATCCCCGGGAAAACAGCATTCCAGGTATTAGAAGAATATCCTGATTCAGGTGAAAA
TATTGTTGATGCGCTGGCAGTGTTCCTGCGCCGGTTGCATTCGATTCCTGTTTGTAATTGTCCTTTTAAC
AGCGATCGCGTATTTCGTCTCGCTCAGGCGCAATCACGAATGAATAACGGTTTGGTTGATGCGAGTGATT
TTGATGACGAGCGTAATGGCTGGCCTGTTGAACAAGTCTGGAAAGAAATGCATAAACTTTTGCCATTCTC
ACCGGATTCAGTCGTCGCTCATGGTGATTTCTCACTTGATAACCTTATTTTTGACGAGGGGAAATTAATA
GGTTGTATTGATGTTGGACGAGTCGGAATCGCAGACCGATACCAGGATCTTGCCATCCTATGGAACTGCC
TCGGTGAGTTTTCTCCTTCATTACAGAAACGGCTTTTTCAAAAATATGGTATTGATAATCCTGATATGAG
TAAATTGCAGTTTCATTTGATGCTCGATGAGTTTTTCTAAGAATTAATTCATGAGCGGATACATATTTGA
ATGTATTTAGAAAAATAAACAAATAGGGGTTCCGCGCACATTTCCCCGAAAAGTGCCAGGCCGCGCTTCT
TTGAGCGAACGATCAAAAATAAGTGGCGCCCCATCAAAAAAATATTCTCAACATAAAAAACTTTGTGTAA
TACTTGTAACGCTGAATTCGCCGGGGTAGTCTAGGGGTTAGGCAGCGGACTCTAAATCCGCCTTACGTGG
GTTCAAATCCCACCCCCGGCTCCAGGATCCTCTAGAGTCGACCTGCAGATCCTTAGCGAAAGCTAAGGAT
TTTTTTTGCCGCGGCGCTTCTTTGAGCGAACGATCAAAAATAAGTGGCGCCCCATCAAAAAAATATTCTC
AACATAAAAAACTTTGTGTAATACTTGTAACGCTGAATTCGCCGGGGTAGTCTAGGGGTTAGGCAGCGGA
CTCTAAATCCGCCTTACGTGGGTTCAAATCCCACCCCCGGCTCCAGGATCCTCTAGAGTCGACCTGCAGA
TCCTTAGCGAAAGCTAAGGATTTTTTTTGCGGCCCGGCCGCGCTTCTTTGAGCGAACGATCAAAAATAAG
TGGCGCCCCATCAAAAAAATATTCTCAACATAAAAAACTTTGTGTAATACTTGTAACGCTGAATTCGCCG
GGGTAGTCTAGGGGTTAGGCAGCGGACTCTAAATCCGCCTTACGTGGGTTCAAATCCCACCCCCGGCTCC
AGGATCCTCTAGAGTCGACCTGCAGATCCTTAGCGAAAGCTAAGGATTTTTTTTGCCGCGGCGCTTCTTT
GAGCGAACGATCAAAAATAAGTGGCGCCCCATCAAAAAAATATTCTCAACATAAAAAACTTTGTGTAATA
CTTGTAACGCTGAATTCGCCGGGGTAGTCTAGGGGTTAGGCAGCGGACTCTAAATCCGCCTTACGTGGGT
TCAAATCCCACCCCCGGCTCCAGGATCCTCTAGAGTCGACCTGCAGATCCTTAGCGAAAGCTAAGGATTT
TTTTTGCGGCCGCTTTCACCGTCATCACCGAAACGCGCGAGGCAGCAGATCAATTCGCGCGCGAAGGCGA
AGCGGCATGCATTTACGTT
Features (pLannotate 1.2.2; 31 found; start..end, strand, type, name):
      1..78      +  promoter       lacIq promoter: lacI (mutant); In the lacIq allele, a single base change in the promoter boosts expression of the lacI gene about 10-fold.
     79..1161    +  CDS            lacI: lac repressor; lacI; The lac repressor binds to the lac operator to inhibit transcription in E. coli. This inhibition can be relieved by adding lactose or isopropyl-β-D-thiogalactopyranoside (IPTG).
   1203..1220    +  promoter       tet promoter (fragment): E. coli promoter for tetracycline efflux protein gene
   1216..1317    -  CDS            yciV (fragment): RNAAM_ECOLI - Also known as trpH From Escherichia coli (strain K12).
   1393..1422    +  promoter       trc promoter: strong E. coli promoter; hybrid between the trp and lac UV5 promoters
   1430..1446    +  protein_bind   lac operator: The lac repressor binds to the lac operator to inhibit transcription in E. coli. This inhibition can be relieved by adding lactose or isopropyl-β-D-thiogalactopyranoside (IPTG). lac repressor encoded by lacI
   1473..3083    +  CDS            sepS: SEPS_METMP - Experimental evidence at protein level: Swiss-Prot protein existence level 1. Catalyzes the attachment of O-phosphoserine (Sep) to tRNA(Cys). From Methanococcus maripaludis (strain S2 / LL).
   3146..4327    +  CDS            tufB: EFTU2_ECOLI - Experimental evidence at protein level: Swiss-Prot protein existence level 1. (Microbial infection) Upon infection by bacteriophage Qbeta, part of the viral RNA-dependent RNA polymerase complex. With EF-Ts may provide a stabilizing scaffold for the beta (catalytic) subunit. Helps separate the double-stranded RNA of the template and growing RNA during elongation (PubMed:22245970). With the beta subunit helps form the exit tunnel for template RNA. The GTPase activity of this subunit is not required for viral RNA replication (PubMed:20798060). From Escherichia coli (strain K12).
   4340..4363    +  misc_feature   MCS (fragment): pUC18/19 multiple cloning site
   4447..4562    +  ncRNA          5S rRNA: Accession: RF00001 - 5S ribosomal RNA
   4566..4652    +  terminator     rrnB T1 terminator: Escherichia coli rrnB; transcription terminator T1 from the E. coli rrnB gene
   4744..4771    +  terminator     rrnB T2 terminator: transcription terminator T2 from the E. coli rrnB gene
   4816..4926    -  CDS            mbeC (fragment): MBEC_ECOLX - Experimental evidence at protein level: Swiss-Prot protein existence level 1. Required for efficient mobilization of ColE1 plasmid and is thus essential to promote the specific transfer of the plasmid during conjugation. Probably functions by inducing DNA bending, helping the MbeA relaxase to melt the DNA around the nic site and cleave the phosphodiester bond. Binds specifically double-stranded DNA (dsDNA) containing the ColE1 oriT but does not recognize the inverted repeat (IR). From Escherichia coli.
   4967..5158    +  CDS            rop: Rop protein, which maintains plasmids at low copy number; rop
   5260..5399    +  misc_feature   bom: basis of mobility region from pBR322
   5585..6173    -  rep_origin     ori: high-copy-number ColE1/pMB1/pBR322/pUC origin of replication
   6295..7110    +  CDS            KanR: aminoglycoside phosphotransferase; aph(3')-Ia; confers resistance to kanamycin in bacteria or G418 (Geneticin®) in eukaryotes
   7119..7176    -  promoter       AmpR promoter (fragment): bla
   7299..7370    +  ncRNA          tRNA: Accession: RF00005 - tRNA
   7375..7398    +  misc_feature   MCS (fragment): pUC18/19 multiple cloning site
   7399..7427    +  terminator     bacterial terminator (fragment): putative bacterial transcription terminator
   7530..7601    +  ncRNA          tRNA: Accession: RF00005 - tRNA
   7606..7629    +  misc_feature   MCS (fragment): pUC18/19 multiple cloning site
   7630..7658    +  terminator     bacterial terminator (fragment): putative bacterial transcription terminator
   7766..7837    +  ncRNA          tRNA: Accession: RF00005 - tRNA
   7842..7865    +  misc_feature   MCS (fragment): pUC18/19 multiple cloning site
   7866..7894    +  terminator     bacterial terminator (fragment): putative bacterial transcription terminator
   7997..8068    +  ncRNA          tRNA: Accession: RF00005 - tRNA
   8073..8096    +  misc_feature   MCS (fragment): pUC18/19 multiple cloning site
   8097..8125    +  terminator     bacterial terminator (fragment): putative bacterial transcription terminator
   8134..8166    -  CDS            rop (fragment): Rop protein, which maintains plasmids at low copy number; rop
