[The description below was written by a language model from this plasmid's Addgene catalogue record and pLannotate feature annotations shown in this document.]
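Description:
SepOTSλ is an 8.2 kb bacterial expression plasmid built on pKD, a derivative of pKK223-3, that carries a complete phosphoserine orthogonal translation system and is described by the depositors as the preferred variant. It replicates in E. coli from a ColE1/pMB1-type origin accompanied by rop and the pBR322 bom region, and is selected with kanamycin through an aminoglycoside phosphotransferase (KanR) gene; the record lists copy number as unknown. A lacIq promoter driving lacI supplies lac repressor from the plasmid itself.

The payload consists of two protein-coding genes and a tRNA array. A trc promoter with a lac operator, and therefore IPTG-responsive, sits upstream of a phosphoseryl-tRNA synthetase gene (annotated as sepS of Methanococcus maripaludis, the SepRS9 variant) followed by an elongation factor Tu–derived gene (annotated as E. coli tufB, the EFSep21 variant), with the rrnB 5S/T1/T2 terminator region downstream. Elsewhere on the plasmid are four tandem copies of a tRNA unit, each followed by a short terminator fragment, corresponding to the 4xtRNA-Sep-A37 named in the catalogue; the promoters driving these tRNAs are not annotated. In such systems the synthetase charges the suppressor tRNA with O-phosphoserine, and the engineered EF-Tu delivers this aminoacyl-tRNA to the ribosome, so that phosphoserine is inserted at amber (TAG) codons.

The plasmid is used for recombinant production of site-specifically phosphorylated proteins, and requires a second plasmid encoding the protein of interest with TAG at the desired position. The depositors recommend a recoded E. coli strain lacking genomic TAG codons for high efficiency, and note that the construct is slow growing and that fast-growing colonies often carry deleted versions.
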