Addgene plasmid #68292: SepOTSλ
Purpose: Phosphoserine orthogonal translation system (preferred variant)
Depositing lab: Jesse Rinehart. Depositing organization: Yale University. Publication: A flexible codon in genomically recoded Escherichia coli permits programmable protein phosphorylation. Pirman NL, Barber KW, Aerni HR, Ma NJ, Haimovich AD, Rogulina S, Isaacs FJ, Rinehart J. Nat Commun. 2015 Sep 9;6:8130. doi: 10.1038/ncomms9130. PubMed 26350500.
Backbone
  Vector backbone: pKD
  Modifications to backbone: pKD is derived from pKK223-3 (Pharmacia). This plasmid encodes a variant of the phosphoserine orthogonal translation system. Another plasmid encoding a protein of interest with TAG at the proper position is needed for recombinant phosphoprotein expression. See article and supplementary information for cloning information.
  Vector type: Bacterial Expression, Synthetic Biology
Growth in bacteria
  Bacterial resistance: Kanamycin, 25 μg/mL
  Growth temperature: 30°C
  Growth strain: DH5alpha
  Growth instructions: This plasmid is slow growing and may take up to 24 hours to produce colonies. Note: a few colonies may grow much faster than the rest. These colonies often do not contain the full, intact construct (as though part of the plasmid is chopped out). We recommend isolating the plasmid from any of the (majority) colonies that grow much more slowly.
  Copy number: Unknown
Gene/Insert
  Gene/Insert name: SepRS9/EFSep21, 4xtRNA-Sep-A37
  Species: Synthetic
Terms and licenses: Academic/Nonprofit Terms; Industry Terms: Not Available to Industry
Depositor comments: See supplementary information accompanying article for additional cloning information. We recommend introducing this plasmid into a recoded strain of E. coli (no genomic TAG codons) for high-efficiency phoshoprotein expression.
How to cite: SepOTSλ was a gift from Jesse Rinehart (Addgene plasmid # 68292 ; http://n2t.net/addgene:68292 ; RRID:Addgene_68292)
