>Addgene plasmid #68292 | SepOTSλ | addgene partial sequence | sequence record 130130 | KanR2-F 5'-GAACTGCCTCGGTGAGTTTT-3'
AATTGCAGTTTCATTTGATGCTCGATGAGTTTTTCTAAGAATTAATTCATGAGCGGATACATATTTGAAT
GTATTTAGAAAAATAAACAAATAGGGGTTCCGCGCACATTTCCCCGAAAAGTGCCAGGCCGCGCTTCTTT
GAGCGAACGATCAAAAATAAGTGGCGCCCCATCAAAAAAATATTCTCAACATAAAAAACTTTGTGTAATA
CTTGTAACGCTGAATTCGCCGGGGTAGTCTAGGGGTTAGGCAGCGGACTCTAAATCCGCCTTACGTGGGT
TCAAATCCCACCCCCGGCTCCAGGATCCTCTAGAGTCGACCTGCAGATCCTTAGCGAAAGCTAAGGATTT
TTTTTGCCGCGGCGCTTCTTTGAGCGAACGATCAAAAATAAGTGGCGCCCCATCAAAAAAATATTCTCAA
CATAAAAAACTTTGTGTAATACTTGTAACGCTGAATTCGCCGGGGTAGTCTAGGGGTTAGGCAGCGGACT
CTAAATCCGCCTTACGTGGGTTCAAATCCCACCCCCGGCTCCAGGATCCTCTAGAGTC
