>Addgene plasmid #68292 | SepOTSλ | addgene partial sequence | sequence record 130133 | pJR_F2 5'-cgacgttagaggcccagt-3'
GTATATTAGTTAAGTATAAGAAGGAGATATACATATGGGATCCATGTCTAAAGAAAAGTTTGAACGTACA
AAACCGCACGTTAACGTCGGTACTATCGGCCACGTTGACCATGGTAAAACAACGCTGACCGCTGCAATCA
CTACCGTACTGGCTAAAACCTACGGCGGTGCTGCTCGCGCATTCGACCAGATCGATAACGCGCCGGAAGA
AAAAGCTCGTGGTATCACCATCAACACTTCTCGGGTTGAATACGACACCCCGACCCGTCACTACGCACAC
GTAGACTGCCCGGGGCACGCCGACTATGTTAAAAACATGATCACCGGTGCTGCGCAGATGGACGGCGCGA
TCCTGGTAGTTGCTGCGACTGACGGCCCGATGCCGCAGACTCGTGAGCACATCCTGCTGGGTCGTCAGGT
AGGCGTTCCGTACATCATCGTGTTCCTGAACAAATGCGACATGGTTGATGACGAAGAGCTGCTGGAACTG
GTTGAAATGGAAGTTCGTGAACTTCTGTCTCAGTACGACTTCCCGGGCGACGACACTCCGATCGTTCGTG
GTTCTGCTCTGAAAGCGCTGGAAGGCGACGCAGAGTGGGAAGCGAAAATCCTGGAACTGGCTGGCTTCCT
GGATTCTTACATTCCGGAACCAGAGCGTGCGATTGACAAGCCGTTCCTGCTGCCGATCGTCGGGGTATAC
TCCATCTCCGGTCGTGGTACCGTTGTTTCGGGTCGTGTAGAAC
